>Addgene plasmid #70202 | pBEST-p15A-J23116-deGFP-T500 (126p) | depositor full sequence | sequence record 125461 | pBEST-p15A-J23116-deGFP-T500 (126p) sequence 3273 bps
AATAATTTTGTTTAACTTTAAGAAGGAGATATACCATGGAGCTTTTCACTGGCGTTGTTCCCATCCTGGT
CGAGCTGGACGGCGACGTAAACGGCCACAAGTTCAGCGTGTCCGGCGAGGGCGAGGGCGATGCCACCTAC
GGCAAGCTGACCCTGAAGTTCATCTGCACCACCGGCAAGCTGCCCGTGCCCTGGCCCACCCTCGTGACCA
CCCTGACCTACGGCGTGCAGTGCTTCAGCCGCTACCCCGACCACATGAAGCAGCACGACTTCTTCAAGTC
CGCCATGCCCGAAGGCTACGTCCAGGAGCGCACCATCTTCTTCAAGGACGACGGCAACTACAAGACCCGC
GCCGAGGTGAAGTTCGAGGGCGACACCCTGGTGAACCGCATCGAGCTGAAGGGCATCGACTTCAAGGAGG
ACGGCAACATCCTGGGGCACAAGCTGGAGTACAACTACAACAGCCACAACGTCTATATCATGGCCGACAA
GCAGAAGAACGGCATCAAGGTGAACTTCAAGATCCGCCACAACATCGAGGACGGCAGCGTGCAGCTCGCC
GACCACTACCAGCAGAACACCCCCATCGGCGACGGCCCCGTGCTGCTGCCCGACAACCACTACCTGAGCA
CCCAGTCCGCCCTGAGCAAAGACCCCAACGAGAAGCGCGATCACATGGTCCTGCTGGAGTTCGTGACCGC
CGCCGGGATCTAACTCGAGCAAAGCCCGCCGAAAGGCGGGCTTTTCTGTGTCGACCGATGCCCTTGAGAG
CCTTCAACCCAGTCAGCTCCTTCCGGTGGGCGCGGGGCATGACTATCGTCGCCGCACTTATGACTGTCTT
CTTTATCATGCAACTCGTAGGACAGGTGCCGGCATGATAAGCTGTCAAACATGAGAATTACAACTTATAT
CGTATGGGGCTGACTTCAGGTGCTACATTTGAAGAGATAAATTGCACTGAAATCTAGAAATATTTTATCT
GATTAATAAGATGATCTTCTTGAGATCGTTTTGGTCTGCGCGTAATCTCTTGCTCTGAAAACGAAAAAAC
CGCCTTGCAGGGCGGTTTTTCGAAGGTTCTCTGAGCTACCAACTCTTTGAACCGAGGTAACTGGCTTGGA
GGAGCGCAGTCACCAAAACTTGTCCTTTCAGTTTAGCCTTAACCGGCGCATGACTTCAAGACTAACTCCT
CTAAATCAATTACCAGTGGCTGCTGCCAGTGGTGCTTTTGCATGTCTTTCCGGGTTGGACTCAAGACGAT
AGTTACCGGATAAGGCGCAGCGGTCGGACTGAACGGGGGGTTCGTGCATACAGTCCAGCTTGGAGCGAAC
TGCCTACCCGGAACTGAGTGTCAGGCGTGGAATGAGACAAACGCGGCCATAACAGCGGAATGACACCGGT
AAACCGAAAGGCAGGAACAGGAGAGCGCACGAGGGAGCCGCCAGGGGAAACGCCTGGTATCTTTATAGTC
CTGTCGGGTTTCGCCACCACTGATTTGAGCGTCAGATTTCGTGATGCTTGTCAGGGGGGCGGAGCCTATG
GAAAAACGGCTTTGCCGCGGCCCTCTCACTTCCCTGTTAAGTATCTTCCTGGCATCTTCCAGGAAATCTC
CGCCCCGTTCGTAAGCCATTTCCGCTCGCCGCAGTCGAACGACCGAGCGTAGCGAGTCAGTGAGCGAGGA
AGCGGAATATATCCTGTATCACATATTCTGCTGACGCACCGGTGCAGCCTTTTTTCTCCTGCCACATGAA
GCACTTCACTGACACCCTCATCAGTGCCAACATAGTAAGCCAGTATACACTCCGCTAGGGTCATGAGATT
ATCAAAAAGGATCTTCACCTAGATCCTTTTAAATTAAAAATGAAGTTTTAAATCAATCTAAAGTATATAT
GAGTAAACTTGGTCTGACAGTTACCAATGCTTAATCAGTGAGGCACCTATCTCAGCGATCTGTCTATTTC
GTTCATCCATAGTTGCCTGACTCCCCGTCGTGTAGATAACTACGATACGGGAGGGCTTACCATCTGGCCC
CAGTGCTGCAATGATACCGCGAGACCCACGCTCACCGGCTCCAGATTTATCAGCAATAAACCAGCCAGCC
GGAAGGGCCGAGCGCAGAAGTGGTCCTGCAACTTTATCCGCCTCCATCCAGTCTATTAATTGTTGCCGGG
AAGCTAGAGTAAGTAGTTCGCCAGTTAATAGTTTGCGCAACGTTGTTGCCATTGCTACAGGCATCGTGGT
GTCACGCTCGTCGTTTGGTATGGCTTCATTCAGCTCCGGTTCCCAACGATCAAGGCGAGTTACATGATCC
CCCATGTTGTGCAAAAAAGCGGTTAGCTCCTTCGGTCCTCCGATCGTTGTCAGAAGTAAGTTGGCCGCAG
TGTTATCACTCATGGTTATGGCAGCACTGCATAATTCTCTTACTGTCATGCCATCCGTAAGATGCTTTTC
TGTGACTGGTGAGTACTCAACCAAGTCATTCTGAGAATAGTGTATGCGGCGACCGAGTTGCTCTTGCCCG
GCGTCAATACGGGATAATACCGCGCCACATAGCAGAACTTTAAAAGTGCTCATCATTGGAAAACGTTCTT
CGGGGCGAAAACTCTCAAGGATCTTACCGCTGTTGAGATCCAGTTCGATGTAACCCACTCGTGCACCCAA
CTGATCTTCAGCATCTTTTACTTTCACCAGCGTTTCTGGGTGAGCAAAAACAGGAAGGCAAAATGCCGCA
AAAAAGGGAATAAGGGCGACACGGAAATGTTGAATACTCATACTCTTCCTTTTTCAATATTATTGAAGCA
TTTATCAGGGTTATTGTCTCATGAGCGGATACATATTTGAATGTATTTAGAAAAATAAACAAATAGGGGT
TCCGCGCACATTTCCCCGAAAAGTGCCACCTGACGTCTAAGAAACCATTATTATCATGACATTAACCTAT
AAAAATAGGCGTATCACGAGGCCCTTTCGTCTTCAAGAATTCTGGCGAATCCTCTGACCAGCCAGAAAAC
GACCTTTCTGTGGTGAAACCGGATGCTGCAATTCAGAGCGGCAGCAAGTGGGGGACAGCAGAAGACCTGA
CCGCCGCAGAGTGGATGTTTGACATGGTGAAGACTATCGCACCATCAGCCAGAAAACCGAATTTTGCTGG
GTGGGCTAACGATATCCGCCTGATGCGTGAACGTGACGGACGTAACCACCGCGACATGTGTGTGCTGTTC
CGCTGGGCATGCTTGACAGCTAGCTCAGTCCTAGGGACTATGCTAGCGCTAGC
Features (pLannotate 1.2.2; 10 found; start..end, strand, type, name):
      7..29      +  RBS            RBS: efficient ribosome binding site from bacteriophage T7 gene 10 (Olins and Rangwala, 1989)
     39..710     +  CDS            (3-F)Tyr-EGFP: (3-F)Tyr-EGFP is a basic (constitutively fluorescent) green fluorescent protein published in 2004, derived from Aequorea victoria.
    750..874     +  CDS            TcR (fragment): tetracycline efflux protein; tet; confers resistance to tetracycline
   1000..1544    +  rep_origin     p15A ori: Plasmids containing the medium-copy-number p15A origin of replication can be propagated in E. coli cells that contain a second plasmid with the ColE1 origin.
   1632..1687    +  rep_origin     RSF ori (fragment): Plasmids containing the RSF 1030 origin of replication can be propagated in E. coli cells that contain additional plasmids with compatible origins.
   1786..1807    -  misc_feature   bom (fragment): basis of mobility region from pBR322
   1911..2771    -  CDS            AmpR: β-lactamase; bla; confers resistance to ampicillin, carbenicillin, and related antibiotics
   2772..2876    -  promoter       AmpR promoter: bla
   2978..3232    +  CDS            O (fragment): VRPO_LAMBD - Protein inferred from homology: Swiss-Prot protein existence level 3. Necessary for the bidirectional replication of DNA. It interacts with the ori (origin of replication) region of the genome during the initiation of replication. From Escherichia phage lambda (Bacteriophage lambda).
   3233..3255    +  promoter       J23119(SpeI) promoter (fragment): bacterial promoter (Registry of Standard Biological Parts BBa J23119) modified to end with an SpeI site
