[The description below was written by a language model from this plasmid's Addgene catalogue record and pLannotate feature annotations shown in this document.]
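Description:
pBEST-p15A-J23116-deGFP-T500 (126p) is a small (3,273 bp) bacterial expression plasmid built on the pBEST backbone and deposited as one member of a promoter panel for characterising constitutive E. coli promoters, in connection with work on rapid prototyping of synthetic circuits in an E. coli-based TX-TL cell-free expression system. It is propagated in E. coli under ampicillin selection, provided by a β-lactamase gene with its native bla promoter. Replication is from a p15A origin, as both the name and the feature table indicate. p15A is generally regarded as a medium-copy origin compatible with ColE1-type plasmids, although the catalogue entry lists the plasmid as high copy. Short annotated fragments of an RSF origin, the pBR322 bom region, a tetracycline resistance gene and the lambda O gene appear to be backbone remnants or partial homology hits rather than functional elements.

The payload is a single reporter cassette. By its name, the promoter is J23116, a member of the Anderson constitutive promoter series. The automated annotation detects only a partial match to the related J23119 consensus promoter at this position, which is consistent with a variant of that family. Because the sequence is circular, this promoter at the end of the numbered record reads directly into a strong ribosome binding site derived from bacteriophage T7 gene 10, followed by the deGFP coding sequence, which the annotation tool labels as an EGFP-type green fluorescent protein from Aequorea victoria. The T500 terminator named in the title is not annotated in the feature table. The record warns that the strong untranslated region makes the plasmid prone to mutations arising from overexpression. Fluorescence output from this construct serves as a readout of J23116 promoter strength relative to other panel members.
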