Addgene plasmid #70202: pBEST-p15A-J23116-deGFP-T500 (126p)
Purpose: Promoter panel
Depositing lab: Richard Murray. Depositing organization: California Institute of Technology. Publication: Linear DNA for rapid prototyping of synthetic biological circuits in an Escherichia coli based TX-TL cell-free system. Sun ZZ, Yeung E, Hayes CA, Noireaux V, Murray RM. ACS Synth Biol. 2014 Jun 20;3(6):387-97. doi: 10.1021/sb400131a. Epub 2013 Dec 4. PubMed 24303785.
Backbone
  Vector backbone: pBEST
Growth in bacteria
  Bacterial resistance: Ampicillin, 100 μg/mL
  Growth temperature: 37°C
  Growth strain: DH5alpha
  Growth instructions: Strong UTR -> be careful for overexpression mutations
  Copy number: High Copy
Gene/Insert
  Gene/Insert name: deGFP
Terms and licenses: Academic/Nonprofit Terms; Industry Terms: Not Available to Industry
How to cite: pBEST-p15A-J23116-deGFP-T500 (126p) was a gift from Richard Murray (Addgene plasmid # 70202 ; http://n2t.net/addgene:70202 ; RRID:Addgene_70202)
