>Addgene plasmid #70202 | pBEST-p15A-J23116-deGFP-T500 (126p) | addgene partial sequence | sequence record 136401 | pBEST-F 5'-CATGGTGAAGACTATCGCAC-3'
GGGTGGGCTAACGATATCCGCCTGATGCGTGAACGTGACGGACGTAACCACCGCGACATGTGTGTGCTGT
TCCGCTGGGCATGCTTGACAGCTAGCTCAGTCCTAGGGACTATGCTAGCGCTAGCAATAATTTTGTTTAA
CTTTAAGAAGGAGATATACCATGGAGCTTTTCACTGGCGTTGTTCCCATCCTGGTCGAGCTGGACGGCGA
CGTAAACGGCCACAAGTTCAGCGTGTCCGGCGAGGGCGAGGGCGATGCCACCTACGGCAAGCTGACCCTG
AAGTTCATCTGCACCACCGGCAAGCTGCCCGTGCCCTGGCCCACCCTCGTGACCACCCTGACCTACGGCG
TGCAGTGCTTCAGCCGCTACCCCGACCACATGAAGCAGCACGACTTCTTCAAGTCCGCCATGCCCGAAGG
CTACGTCCAGGAGCGCACCATCTTCTTCAAGGACGACGGCAACTACAAGACCCGCGCCGAGGTGAAGTTC
GAGGGCGACACCCTGGTGAACCGCATCGAGCTGAAGGGCATCGACTTCAAGGAGGACGGCAACATCCTGG
GGCACAAGCTGGAGTACAACTACAACAGCCACAACGTCTATATCATGGCCGACAAGCAGAAGAACGGCAT
CAAGGTGAACTTCAAGATCCGCCACAACATCGAGGACGGCAGCGTGCAGCTCGCCGACCACTACCAGCAG
AACACCCCCATCGGCGACGGCCCCGTGCTGCTGCCCGACAACCACTACCTGAGCACCCAGTCCGCCCTGA
GCAAAGACCCCAACGAGAAGCGCGATCACATGGTCCTGCTGGAGTTCGTGACCGCCGCCGGGATCTAACT
CGAGCAA
