>Addgene plasmid #70202 | pBEST-p15A-J23116-deGFP-T500 (126p) | addgene partial sequence | sequence record 136402 | pBEST-R 5'-TCTCATGTTTGACAGCTTATC-3'
AAGACAGTCATAAGTGCGGCGACGATAGTCATGCCCCGCGCCCACCGGAAGGAGCTGACTGGGTTGAAGG
CTCTCAAGGGCATCGGTCGACACAGAAAAGCCCGCCTTTCGGCGGGCTTTGCTCGAGTTAGATCCCGGCG
GCGGTCACGAACTCCAGCAGGACCATGTGATCGCGCTTCTCGTTGGGGTCTTTGCTCAGGGCGGACTGGG
TGCTCAGGTAGTGGTTGTCGGGCAGCAGCACGGGGCCGTCGCCGATGGGGGTGTTCTGCTGGTAGTGGTC
GGCGAGCTGCACGCTGCCGTCCTCGATGTTGTGGCGGATCTTGAAGTTCACCTTGATGCCGTTCTTCTGC
TTGTCGGCCATGATATAGACGTTGTGGCTGTTGTAGTTGTACTCCAGCTTGTGCCCCAGGATGTTGCCGT
CCTCCTTGAAGTCGATGCCCTTCAGCTCGATGCGGTTCACCAGGGTGTCGCCCTCGAACTTCACCTCGGC
GCGGGTCTTGTAGTTGCCGTCGTCCTTGAAGAAGATGGTGCGCTCCTGGACGTAGCCTTCGGGCATGGCG
GACTTGAAGAAGTCGTGCTGCTTCATGTGGTCGGGGTAGCGGCTGAAGCACTGCACGCCGTAGGTCAGGG
TGGTCACGAGGGTGGGCCAGGGCACGGGCAGCTTGCCGGTGGTGCAGATGAACTTCAGGGTCAGCTTGCC
GTAGGTGGCATCGCCCTCGCCCTCGCCGGACACGCTGAACTTGTGGCCGTTTACGTCGCCGTCCAGCTCG
ACCAGGATGGG
